Addgene plasmid #169277: SIN40C.SFFV.dTomato.miR30n
Purpose: (Empty Backbone) Constitutive overexpression of miRNA or shRNA with dTomato as reporter fluorescent protein
Depositing lab: Dirk Heckl. Depositing organization: Martin-Luther-Universitaet Halle-Wittenberg.
Backbone
  Vector backbone: SIN40C
  Vector type: Lentiviral, RNAi
Growth in bacteria
  Bacterial resistance: Ampicillin, 100 μg/mL
  Growth temperature: 37°C
  Growth strain: NEB Stable
  Copy number: High Copy
Gene/Insert
  Gene/Insert name: None
Terms and licenses: Academic/Nonprofit Terms; Industry Terms: Not Available to Industry
How to cite: SIN40C.SFFV.dTomato.miR30n was a gift from Dirk Heckl (Addgene plasmid # 169277 ; http://n2t.net/addgene:169277 ; RRID:Addgene_169277)
