[The description below was written by a language model from this plasmid's Addgene catalogue record and pLannotate feature annotations shown in this document.]
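Description:
SIN40C.SFFV.dTomato.miR30n is an empty third-generation-style, self-inactivating HIV-1 lentiviral backbone (SIN40C) for constitutive expression of a microRNA or a miR-30-embedded shRNA together with a red-orange fluorescent reporter. It is maintained in E. coli through a high-copy ColE1/pUC-type origin and an ampicillin resistance gene. The plasmid backbone also carries an f1 origin, remnants of the lac region (lacZα and lacI fragments, lac promoter/operator), and T3 and T7 promoters. An SV40 origin and SV40 polyadenylation signal lie downstream of the 3' LTR.

The viral genome is transcribed in packaging cells from a hybrid upstream region annotated as CMV enhancer, an SV40 promoter fragment and the RSV promoter, fused to a truncated 5' LTR, an arrangement that typically makes genomic RNA production Tat-independent. This is followed by the Ψ packaging signal with a partial gag sequence, the Rev response element for nuclear export of the unspliced genome, and the cPPT/CTS, which aids nuclear import of the reverse-transcribed DNA. The internal cassette uses the spleen focus-forming virus (SFFV) LTR promoter to drive dTomato, and directly downstream of the reporter sit the 5' and 3' flanking sequences of human miR-30a. The short gap between these flanks is presumably where a hairpin is inserted, as the record lists no insert. A hairpin placed there would lie on the same Pol II transcript as dTomato, so fluorescence marks cells expressing the miRNA or shRNA. A WPRE enhances transcript expression, and the ΔU3 3' LTR inactivates LTR promoter activity after integration. The feature table covers the full 8,163 nt sequence.
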