Features (pLannotate 1.2.2; 29 found; start..end, strand, type, name):
     10..598     +  misc_feature   WPRE: woodchuck hepatitis virus posttranscriptional regulatory element
    649..668     +  misc_feature   cPPT/CTS (fragment): central polypurine tract and central termination sequence of HIV-1
    670..903     +  LTR            3' LTR (ΔU3): self-inactivating 3' long terminal repeat (LTR) from HIV-1
    981..1102    +  polyA_signal   SV40 poly(A) signal: SV40 polyadenylation signal
   1142..1277    +  rep_origin     SV40 ori: SV40 origin of replication
   1298..1316    -  promoter       T7 promoter: promoter for bacteriophage T7 RNA polymerase
   1324..1479    +  CDS            lacZα (fragment): LacZα fragment of β-galactosidase; lacZ fragment
   1484..1912    +  rep_origin     f1 ori (sequence partly withheld): f1 bacteriophage origin of replication; arrow indicates direction of (+) strand synthesis
   1965..2069    +  promoter       AmpR promoter: bla
   2070..2930    +  CDS            AmpR: β-lactamase; bla; confers resistance to ampicillin, carbenicillin, and related antibiotics
   3101..3689    +  rep_origin     ori: high-copy-number ColE1/pMB1/pBR322/pUC origin of replication
   3872..3964    +  CDS            lacI (fragment): lac repressor; lacI; The lac repressor binds to the lac operator to inhibit transcription in E. coli. This inhibition can be relieved by adding lactose or isopropyl-β-D-thiogalactopyranoside (IPTG).
   3977..3998    +  protein_bind   CAP binding site: CAP binding activates transcription in the presence of cAMP. E. coli catabolite activator protein
   4013..4043    +  promoter       lac promoter: promoter for the E. coli lac operon
   4051..4067    +  protein_bind   lac operator: The lac repressor binds to the lac operator to inhibit transcription in E. coli. This inhibition can be relieved by adding lactose or isopropyl-β-D-thiogalactopyranoside (IPTG). lac repressor encoded by lacI
   4112..4130    +  promoter       T3 promoter: promoter for bacteriophage T3 RNA polymerase
   4175..4554    +  enhancer       CMV enhancer: human cytomegalovirus immediate early enhancer
   4611..4802    +  promoter       SV40 promoter (fragment): SV40 enhancer and early promoter
   4821..5047    +  promoter       RSV promoter: Rous sarcoma virus enhancer/promoter
   5048..5228    +  LTR            5' LTR (truncated): truncated 5' long terminal repeat (LTR) from HIV-1
   5275..5400    +  misc_feature   HIV-1 Ψ: packaging signal of human immunodeficiency virus type 1
   5384..5747    +  CDS            HIV-1 gag (fragment): gag protein from human immunodeficiency virus 1; gag
   5893..6126    +  misc_feature   RRE: The Rev response element (RRE) of HIV-1 allows for Rev-dependent mRNA export from the nucleus to the cytoplasm.
   6503..6527    +  CDS            Rev (fragment): human immunodeficiency virus 1 (HIV-1) Rev protein; rev; enhances nuclear export of unspliced and incompletely spliced viral mRNAs
   6568..6685    +  misc_feature   cPPT/CTS: central polypurine tract and central termination sequence of HIV-1
   6743..7144    +  promoter       SFFV promoter: spleen focus-forming virus long terminal repeat (LTR) promoter
   7156..7857    +  CDS            dTomato: dTomato is a basic (constitutively fluorescent) orange fluorescent protein published in 2004, derived from Discosoma sp.. It is reported to be a somewhat slowly-maturing dimer with low acid sensitivity.
   7879..8000    +  ncRNA          5' miR-30a: sequence upstream of the 71-nt precursor of the human miR-30a microRNA (Zeng et al., 2002) miRNA
   8028..8154    +  ncRNA          3' miR-30a: sequence downstream of the 71-nt precursor of the human miR-30a microRNA (Zeng et al., 2002) miRNA
>Addgene plasmid #169277 | SIN40C.SFFV.dTomato.miR30n | addgene full sequence | sequence record 337932 | Addgene NGS Result
TAAGTCGACAATCAACCTCTGGATTACAAAATTTGTGAAAGATTGACTGGTATTCTTAACTATGTTGCTC
CTTTTACGCTATGTGGATACGCTGCTTTAATGCCTTTGTATCATGCTATTGCTTCCCGTATGGCTTTCAT
TTTCTCCTCCTTGTATAAATCCTGGTTGCTGTCTCTTTATGAGGAGTTGTGGCCCGTTGTCAGGCAACGT
GGCGTGGTGTGCACTGTGTTTGCTGACGCAACCCCCACTGGTTGGGGCATTGCCACCACCTGTCAGCTCC
TTTCCGGGACTTTCGCTTTCCCCCTCCCTATTGCCACGGCGGAACTCATCGCCGCCTGCCTTGCCCGCTG
CTGGACAGGGGCTCGGCTGTTGGGCACTGACAATTCCGTGGTGTTGTCGGGGAAATCATCGTCCTTTCCT
TGGCTGCTCGCCTGTGTTGCCACCTGGATTCTGCGCGGGACGTCCTTCTGCTACGTCCCTTCGGCCCTCA
ATCCAGCGGACCTTCCTTCCCGCGGCCTGCTGCCGGCTCTGCGGCCTCTTCCGCGTCTTCGCCTTCGCCC
TCAGACGAGTCGGATCTCCCTTTGGGCCGCCTCCCCGCGTCGACTTTAAGACCAATGACTTACAAGGCAG
CTGTAGATCTTAGCCACTTTTTAAAAGAAAAGGGGGGACTGGAAGGGCTAATTCACTCCCAACGAAGACA
AGATCTGCTTTTTGCTTGTACTGGGTCTCTCTGGTTAGACCAGATCTGAGCCTGGGAGCTCTCTGGCTAA
CTAGGGAACCCACTGCTTAAGCCTCAATAAAGCTTGCCTTGAGTGCTTCAAGTAGTGTGTGCCCGTCTGT
TGTGTGACTCTGGTAACTAGAGATCCCTCAGACCCTTTTAGTCAGTGTGGAAAATCTCTAGCAGTACGTA
TAGTAGTTCATGTCATCTTATTATTCAGTATTTATAACTTGCAAAGAAATGAATATCAGAGAGTGAGAGG
AACTTGTTTATTGCAGCTTATAATGGTTACAAATAAAGCAATAGCATCACAAATTTCACAAATAAAGCAT
TTTTTTCACTGCATTCTAGTTGTGGTTTGTCCAAACTCATCAATGTATCTTATCATGTCTGGCTCTAGCT
ATCCCGCCCCTAACTCCGCCCATCCCGCCCCTAACTCCGCCCAGTTCCGCCCATTCTCCGCCCCATGGCT
GACTAATTTTTTTTATTTATGCAGAGGCCGAGGCCGCCTCGGCCTCTGAGCTATTCCAGAAGTAGTGAGG
AGGCTTTTTTGGAGGCCTAGGGACGTACCCAATTCGCCCTATAGTGAGTCGTATTACGCGCGCTCACTGG
CCGTCGTTTTACAACGTCGTGACTGGGAAAACCCTGGCGTTACCCAACTTAATCGCCTTGCAGCACATCC
CCCTTTCGCCAGCTGGCGTAATAGCGAAGAGGCCCGCACCGATCGCCCTTCCCAACAGTTGCGCAGCCTG
AATGGCGAATGGG
[124 nt withheld, positions 1484-1607]
C
[91 nt withheld, positions 1609-1699]
A
[49 nt withheld, positions 1701-1749]
CCTTTGACGTTGGAGTCCACGTTCTTT
[37 nt withheld, positions 1777-1813]
ACCCTATCTCGGTCTATTCTTTTGATTTATAAGGGATTTTGCCGATTTCGGCCTATTGGTTAAAAAATGA
GCTGATTTAACAAAAATTTAACGCGAATTTTAACAAAATATTAACGCTTACAATTTAGGTGGCACTTTTC
GGGGAAATGTGCGCGGAACCCCTATTTGTTTATTTTTCTAAATACATTCAAATATGTATCCGCTCATGAG
ACAATAACCCTGATAAATGCTTCAATAATATTGAAAAAGGAAGAGTATGAGTATTCAACATTTCCGTGTC
GCCCTTATTCCCTTTTTTGCGGCATTTTGCCTTCCTGTTTTTGCTCACCCAGAAACGCTGGTGAAAGTAA
AAGATGCTGAAGATCAGTTGGGTGCACGAGTGGGTTACATCGAACTGGATCTCAACAGCGGTAAGATCCT
TGAGAGTTTTCGCCCCGAAGAACGTTTTCCAATGATGAGCACTTTTAAAGTTCTGCTATGTGGCGCGGTA
TTATCCCGTATTGACGCCGGGCAAGAGCAACTCGGTCGCCGCATACACTATTCTCAGAATGACTTGGTTG
AGTACTCACCAGTCACAGAAAAGCATCTTACGGATGGCATGACAGTAAGAGAATTATGCAGTGCTGCCAT
AACCATGAGTGATAACACTGCGGCCAACTTACTTCTGACAACGATCGGAGGACCGAAGGAGCTAACCGCT
TTTTTGCACAACATGGGGGATCATGTAACTCGCCTTGATCGTTGGGAACCGGAGCTGAATGAAGCCATAC
CAAACGACGAGCGTGACACCACGATGCCTGTAGCAATGGCAACAACGTTGCGCAAACTATTAACTGGCGA
ACTACTTACTCTAGCTTCCCGGCAACAATTAATAGACTGGATGGAGGCGGATAAAGTTGCAGGACCACTT
CTGCGCTCGGCCCTTCCGGCTGGCTGGTTTATTGCTGATAAATCTGGAGCCGGTGAGCGTGGGTCTCGCG
GTATCATTGCAGCACTGGGGCCAGATGGTAAGCCCTCCCGTATCGTAGTTATCTACACGACGGGGAGTCA
GGCAACTATGGATGAACGAAATAGACAGATCGCTGAGATAGGTGCCTCACTGATTAAGCATTGGTAACTG
TCAGACCAAGTTTACTCATATATACTTTAGATTGATTTAAAACTTCATTTTTAATTTAAAAGGATCTAGG
TGAAGATCCTTTTTGATAATCTCATGACCAAAATCCCTTAACGTGAGTTTTCGTTCCACTGAGCGTCAGA
CCCCGTAGAAAAGATCAAAGGATCTTCTTGAGATCCTTTTTTTCTGCGCGTAATCTGCTGCTTGCAAACA
AAAAAACCACCGCTACCAGCGGTGGTTTGTTTGCCGGATCAAGAGCTACCAACTCTTTTTCCGAAGGTAA
CTGGCTTCAGCAGAGCGCAGATACCAAATACTGTTCTTCTAGTGTAGCCGTAGTTAGGCCACCACTTCAA
GAACTCTGTAGCACCGCCTACATACCTCGCTCTGCTAATCCTGTTACCAGTGGCTGCTGCCAGTGGCGAT
AAGTCGTGTCTTACCGGGTTGGACTCAAGACGATAGTTACCGGATAAGGCGCAGCGGTCGGGCTGAACGG
GGGGTTCGTGCACACAGCCCAGCTTGGAGCGAACGACCTACACCGAACTGAGATACCTACAGCGTGAGCT
ATGAGAAAGCGCCACGCTTCCCGAAGGGAGAAAGGCGGACAGGTATCCGGTAAGCGGCAGGGTCGGAACA
GGAGAGCGCACGAGGGAGCTTCCAGGGGGAAACGCCTGGTATCTTTATAGTCCTGTCGGGTTTCGCCACC
TCTGACTTGAGCGTCGATTTTTGTGATGCTCGTCAGGGGGGCGGAGCCTATGGAAAAACGCCAGCAACGC
GGCCTTTTTACGGTTCCTGGCCTTTTGCTGGCCTTTTGCTCACATGTTCTTTCCTGCGTTATCCCCTGAT
TCTGTGGATAACCGTATTACCGCCTTTGAGTGAGCTGATACCGCTCGCCGCAGCCGAACGACCGAGCGCA
GCGAGTCAGTGAGCGAGGAAGCGGAAGAGCGCCCAATACGCAAACCGCCTCTCCCCGCGCGTTGGCCGAT
TCATTAATGCAGCTGGCACGACAGGTTTCCCGACTGGAAAGCGGGCAGTGAGCGCAACGCAATTAATGTG
AGTTAGCTCACTCATTAGGCACCCCAGGCTTTACACTTTATGCTTCCGGCTCGTATGTTGTGTGGAATTG
TGAGCGGATAACAATTTCACACAGGAAACAGCTATGACCATGATTACGCCAAGCGCGCAATTAACCCTCA
CTAAAGGGAACAAAAGCTGGAGCTGCAAGCGGTACCGTCGACCTGCAGGTTGACATTGATTATTGACTAG
TTATTAATAGTAATCAATTACGGGGTCATTAGTTCATAGCCCATATATGGAGTTCCGCGTTACATAACTT
ACGGTAAATGGCCCGCCTGGCTGACCGCCCAACGACCCCCGCCCATTGACGTCAATAATGACGTATGTTC
CCATAGTAACGCCAATAGGGACTTTCCATTGACGTCAATGGGTGGAGTATTTACGGTAAACTGCCCACTT
GGCAGTACATCAAGTGTATCATATGCCAAGTACGCCCCCTATTGACGTCAATGACGGTAAATGGCCCGCC
TGGCATTATGCCCAGTACATGACCTTATGGGACTTTCCTACTTGGCAGTACATCTACGTATTAGTCATCG
CTATTACCATGGCGCGCCATGCAGGGCCTGAAATAACCTCTGAAAGAGGAACTTGGTTAGGTACCTTCTG
AGGCGGAAAGAACCAGCTGTGGAATGTGTGTCAGTTAGGGTGTGGAAAGTCCCCAGGCTCCCCAGCAGGC
AGAAGTATGCAAAGCATGCATCTCAATTAGTCAGCAACCAGGTGTGGAAAGTCCCCAGGCTCCCCAGCAG
GCAGAAGTATGCAAAGCATGCATCTCAATTAGTCAGCAACCATAGTCCCTTAAGAGGCGCGCCTTAATGT
AGTCTTATGCAATACTCTTGTAGTCTTGCAACATGGTAACGATGAGTTAGCAACATGCCTTACAAGGAGA
GAAAAAGCACCGTGCATGCCGATTGGTGGAAGTAAGGTGGTACGATCGTGCCTTATTAGGAAGGCAACAG
ACGGGTCTGACATGGATTGGACGAACCACTGAATTGCCGCATTGCAGAGATATTGTATTTAAGTGCCTAG
CTCGATACATAAACGGGTCTCTCTGGTTAGACCAGATCTGAGCCTGGGAGCTCTCTGGCTAACTAGGGAA
CCCACTGCTTAAGCCTCAATAAAGCTTGCCTTGAGTGCTTCAAGTAGTGTGTGCCCGTCTGTTGTGTGAC
TCTGGTAACTAGAGATCCCTCAGACCCTTTTAGTCAGTGTGGAAAATCTCTAGCAGTGGCGCCCGAACAG
GGACTTGAAAGCGAAAGGGAAACCAGAGGAGCTCTCTCGACGCAGGACTCGGCTTGCTGAAGCGCGCACG
GCAAGAGGCGAGGGGCGGCGACTGGTGAGTACGCCAAAAATTTTGACTAGCGGAGGCTAGAAGGAGAGAG
ATGGGTGCGAGAGCGTCAGTATTAAGCGGGGGAGAATTAGATCGCGATGGGAAAAAATTCGGTTAAGGCC
AGGGGGAAAGAAAAAATATAAATTAAAACATATAGTATGGGCAAGCAGGGAGCTAGAACGATTCGCAGTT
AATCCTGGCCTGTTAGAAACATCAGAAGGCTGTAGACAAATACTGGGACAGCTACAACCATCCCTTCAGA
CAGGATCAGAAGAACTTAGATCATTATATAATACAGTAGCAACCCTCTATTGTGTGCATCAAAGGATAGA
GATAAAAGACACCAAGGAAGCTTTAGACAAGATAGAGGAAGAGCAAAACAAAAGTAAGACCACCGCACAG
CAAGCGGCCGCTGATCTTCAGACCTGGAGGAGGAGATATGAGGGACAATTGGAGAAGTGAATTATATAAA
TATAAAGTAGTAAAAATTGAACCATTAGGAGTAGCACCCACCAAGGCAAAGAGAAGAGTGGTGCAGAGAG
AAAAAAGAGCAGTGGGAATAGGAGCTTTGTTCCTTGGGTTCTTGGGAGCAGCAGGAAGCACTATGGGCGC
AGCGTCAATGACGCTGACGGTACAGGCCAGACAATTATTGTCTGGTATAGTGCAGCAGCAGAACAATTTG
CTGAGGGCTATTGAGGCGCAACAGCATCTGTTGCAACTCACAGTCTGGGGCATCAAGCAGCTCCAGGCAA
GAATCCTGGCTGTGGAAAGATACCTAAAGGATCAACAGCTCCTGGGGATTTGGGGTTGCTCTGGAAAACT
CATTTGCACCACTGCTGTGCCTTGGAATGCTAGTTGGAGTAATAAATCTCTGGAACAGATTTGGAATCAC
ACGACCTGGATGGAGTGGGACAGAGAAATTAACAATTACACAAGCTTAATACACTCCTTAATTGAAGAAT
CGCAAAACCAGCAAGAAAAGAATGAACAAGAATTATTGGAATTAGATAAATGGGCAAGTTTGTGGAATTG
GTTTAACATAACAAATTGGCTGTGGTATATAAAATTATTCATAATGATAGTAGGAGGCTTGGTAGGTTTA
AGAATAGTTTTTGCTGTACTTTCTATAGTGAATAGAGTTAGGCAGGGATATTCACCATTATCGTTTCAGA
CCCACCTCCCAACCCCGAGGGGACAATTCTAGATCTTGAGACAAATGGCAGTATTCATCCACAATTTTAA
AAGAAAAGGGGGGATTGGGGGGTACAGTGCAGGGGAAAGAATAGTAGACATAATAGCAACAGACATACAA
ACTAAAGAATTACAAAAACAAATTACAAAAATTCAAAATTTTCGGGTTTATTACAGGGACAGCAGAGATC
CACTTTGGCGCCGGCTCGAGCGAGCTGCAGTAACGCCATTTTGCAAGGCATGGAAAAATACCAAACCAAG
AATAGAGAAGTTCAGATCAAGGGCGGGTACATGAAAATAGCTAACGTTGGGCCAAACAGGATATCTGCGG
TGAGCAGTTTCGGCCCCGGCCCGGGGCCAAGAACAGATGGTCACCGCAGTTTCGGCCCCGGCCCGAGGCC
AAGAACAGATGGTCCCCAGATATGGCCCAACCCTCAGCAGTTTCTTAAGACCCATCAGATGTTTCCAGGC
TCCCCCAAGGACCTGAAATGACCCTGCGCCTTATTTGAATTAACCAATCAGCCTGCTTCTCGCTTCTGTT
CGCGCGCTTCTGCTTCCCGAGCTCTATAAAAGAGCTCACAACCCCTCACTCGGCGCGCCAGTCCTCCGAC
AGACTGAGTCGGATCCGCCACCATGGTGAGCAAGGGCGAGGAGGTCATCAAAGAGTTCATGCGCTTCAAG
GTGCGCATGGAGGGCTCCATGAACGGCCACGAGTTCGAGATCGAGGGCGAGGGCGAGGGCCGCCCCTACG
AGGGCACCCAGACCGCCAAGCTGAAGGTGACCAAGGGCGGCCCCCTGCCCTTCGCCTGGGACATCCTGTC
CCCCCAGTTCATGTACGGCTCCAAGGCGTACGTGAAGCACCCCGCCGACATCCCCGATTACAAGAAGCTG
TCCTTCCCCGAGGGCTTCAAGTGGGAGCGCGTGATGAACTTCGAGGACGGCGGTCTGGTGACCGTGACCC
AGGACTCCTCCCTGCAGGACGGCACGCTGATCTACAAGGTGAAGATGCGCGGCACCAACTTCCCCCCCGA
CGGCCCCGTAATGCAGAAGAAGACCATGGGCTGGGAGGCCTCCACCGAGCGCCTGTACCCCCGCGACGGC
GTGCTGAAGGGCGAGATCCACCAGGCCCTGAAGCTGAAGGACGGCGGCCACTACCTGGTGGAGTTCAAGA
CCATCTACATGGCCAAGAAGCCCGTGCAACTGCCCGGCTACTACTACGTGGACACCAAGCTGGACATCAC
CTCCCACAACGAGGACTACACCATCGTGGAACAGTACGAGCGCTCCGAGGGCCGCCACCACCTGTTCCTG
TACGGCATGGACGAGCTGTACAAGTGAGCGGCCGCATATTGCTGTTTGAATGAGGCTTCAGTACTTTACA
GAATCGTTGCCTGCACATCTTGGAAACACTTGCTGGGATTACTTCTTCAGGTTAACCCAACAGAAGGCTA
AAGAAGGTATATTGCTGTTGACAGTGAGCGGGAGACGTGATTACCGTCTCTTGCCTACTGCCTCGGACTT
CAAGGGGCTACTTTAGGAGCAATTATCTTGTTTACTAAAACTGAATACCTTGCTATCTCTTTGATACATT
TTTACAAAGCTGAATTAAAATGGTATAAATTAAATCACTTTTTTACGCGT
